>Addgene plasmid #162537 | px330-Kmt2b-3 | addgene full sequence | sequence record 324906 | Addgene NGS Result
GAGGGCCTATTTCCCATGATTCCTTCATATTTGCATATACGATACAAGGCTGTTAGAGAGATAATTGGAA
TTAATTTGACTGTAAACACAAAGATATTAGTACAAAATACGTGACGTAGAAAGTAATAATTTCTTGGGTA
GTTTGCAGTTTTAAAATTATGTTTTAAAATGGACTATCATATGCTTACCGTAACTTGAAAGTATTTCGAT
TTCTTGGCTTTATATATCTTGTGGAAAGGACGAAACACCGCTGAGGCGGGGTACATCTTCGTTTTAGAGC
TAGAAATAGCAAGTTAAAATAAGGCTAGTCCGTTATCAACTTGAAAAAGTGGCACCGAGTCGGTGCTTTT
TTGTTTTAGAGCTAGAAATAGCAAGTTAAAATAAGGCTAGTCCGTTTTTAGCGCGTGCGCCAATTCTGCA
GACAAATGGCTCTAGAGGTACCCGTTACATAACTTACGGTAAATGGCCCGCCTGGCTGACCGCCCAACGA
CCCCCGCCCATTGACGTCAATAGTAACGCCAATAGGGACTTTCCATTGACGTCAATGGGTGGAGTATTTA
CGGTAAACTGCCCACTTGGCAGTACATCAAGTGTATCATATGCCAAGTACGCCCCCTATTGACGTCAATG
ACGGTAAATGGCCCGCCTGGCATTGTGCCCAGTACATGACCTTATGGGACTTTCCTACTTGGCAGTACAT
CTACGTATTAGTCATCGCTATTACCATGGTCGAGGTGAGCCCCACGTTCTGCTTCACTCTCCCCATCTCC
CCCCCCTCCCCACCCCCAATTTTGTATTTATTTATTTTTTAATTATTTTGTGCAGCGATGGGGGCGGGGG
GGGGGGGGGGGCGCGCGCCRGGGGGGGGGGGGSGGGGSGRGGGGSGGGGSGGGGSGAGGCGGAGAGGTGC
GGCGGCAGCCAATCAGAGCGGCGCGCTCCGAAAGTTTCCTTTTATGGCGAGGCGGCGGCGGCGGCGGCCC
TATAAAAAGCGAAGCGCGCGGCGGGCGGGAGTCGCTGCGCGCTGCCTTCGCCCCGTGCCCCGCTCCGCCG
CCGCCTCGCGCCGCCCGCCCCGGCTCTGACTGACCGCGTTACTCCCACAGGTGAGCGGGCGGGACGGCCC
TTCTCCTCCGGGCTGTAATTAGCTGAGCAAGAGGTAAGGGTTTAAGGGATGGTTGGTTGGTGGGGTATTA
ATGTTTAATTACCTGGAGCACCTGCCTGAAATCACTTTTTTTCAGGTTGGACCGGTGCCACCATGGACTA
TAAGGACCACGACGGAGACTACAAGGATCATGATATTGATTACAAAGACGATGACGATAAGATGGCCCCA
AAGAAGAAGCGGAAGGTCGGTATCCACGGAGTCCCAGCAGCCGACAAGAAGTACAGCATCGGCCTGGACA
TCGGCACCAACTCTGTGGGCTGGGCCGTGATCACCGACGAGTACAAGGTGCCCAGCAAGAAATTCAAGGT
GCTGGGCAACACCGACCGGCACAGCATCAAGAAGAACCTGATCGGAGCCCTGCTGTTCGACAGCGGCGAA
ACAGCCGAGGCCACCCGGCTGAAGAGAACCGCCAGAAGAAGATACACCAGACGGAAGAACCGGATCTGCT
ATCTGCAAGAGATCTTCAGCAACGAGATGGCCAAGGTGGACGACAGCTTCTTCCACAGACTGGAAGAGTC
CTTCCTGGTGGAAGAGGATAAGAAGCACGAGCGGCACCCCATCTTCGGCAACATCGTGGACGAGGTGGCC
TACCACGAGAAGTACCCCACCATCTACCACCTGAGAAAGAAACTGGTGGACAGCACCGACAAGGCCGACC
TGCGGCTGATCTATCTGGCCCTGGCCCACATGATCAAGTTCCGGGGCCACTTCCTGATCGAGGGCGACCT
GAACCCCGACAACAGCGACGTGGACAAGCTGTTCATCCAGCTGGTGCAGACCTACAACCAGCTGTTCGAG
GAAAACCCCATCAACGCCAGCGGCGTGGACGCCAAGGCCATCCTGTCTGCCAGACTGAGCAAGAGCAGAC
GGCTGGAAAATCTGATCGCCCAGCTGCCCGGCGAGAAGAAGAATGGCCTGTTCGGAAACCTGATTGCCCT
GAGCCTGGGCCTGACCCCCAACTTCAAGAGCAACTTCGACCTGGCCGAGGATGCCAAACTGCAGCTGAGC
AAGGACACCTACGACGACGACCTGGACAACCTGCTGGCCCAGATCGGCGACCAGTACGCCGACCTGTTTC
TGGCCGCCAAGAACCTGTCCGACGCCATCCTGCTGAGCGACATCCTGAGAGTGAACACCGAGATCACCAA
GGCCCCCCTGAGCGCCTCTATGATCAAGAGATACGACGAGCACCACCAGGACCTGACCCTGCTGAAAGCT
CTCGTGCGGCAGCAGCTGCCTGAGAAGTACAAAGAGATTTTCTTCGACCAGAGCAAGAACGGCTACGCCG
GCTACATTGACGGCGGAGCCAGCCAGGAAGAGTTCTACAAGTTCATCAAGCCCATCCTGGAAAAGATGGA
CGGCACCGAGGAACTGCTCGTGAAGCTGAACAGAGAGGACCTGCTGCGGAAGCAGCGGACCTTCGACAAC
GGCAGCATCCCCCACCAGATCCACCTGGGAGAGCTGCACGCCATTCTGCGGCGGCAGGAAGATTTTTACC
CATTCCTGAAGGACAACCGGGAAAAGATCGAGAAGATCCTGACCTTCCGCATCCCCTACTACGTGGGCCC
TCTGGCCAGGGGAAACAGCAGATTCGCCTGGATGACCAGAAAGAGCGAGGAAACCATCACCCCCTGGAAC
TTCGAGGAAGTGGTGGACAAGGGCGCTTCCGCCCAGAGCTTCATCGAGCGGATGACCAACTTCGATAAGA
ACCTGCCCAACGAGAAGGTGCTGCCCAAGCACAGCCTGCTGTACGAGTACTTCACCGTGTATAACGAGCT
GACCAAAGTGAAATACGTGACCGAGGGAATGAGAAAGCCCGCCTTCCTGAGCGGCGAGCAGAAAAAGGCC
ATCGTGGACCTGCTGTTCAAGACCAACCGGAAAGTGACCGTGAAGCAGCTGAAAGAGGACTACTTCAAGA
AAATCGAGTGCTTCGACTCCGTGGAAATCTCCGGCGTGGAAGATCGGTTCAACGCCTCCCTGGGCACATA
CCACGATCTGCTGAAAATTATCAAGGACAAGGACTTCCTGGACAATGAGGAAAACGAGGACATTCTGGAA
GATATCGTGCTGACCCTGACACTGTTTGAGGACAGAGAGATGATCGAGGAACGGCTGAAAACCTATGCCC
ACCTGTTCGACGACAAAGTGATGAAGCAGCTGAAGCGGCGGAGATACACCGGCTGGGGCAGGCTGAGCCG
GAAGCTGATCAACGGCATCCGGGACAAGCAGTCCGGCAAGACAATCCTGGATTTCCTGAAGTCCGACGGC
TTCGCCAACAGAAACTTCATGCAGCTGATCCACGACGACAGCCTGACCTTTAAAGAGGACATCCAGAAAG
CCCAGGTGTCCGGCCAGGGCGATAGCCTGCACGAGCACATTGCCAATCTGGCCGGCAGCCCCGCCATTAA
GAAGGGCATCCTGCAGACAGTGAAGGTGGTGGACGAGCTCGTGAAAGTGATGGGCCGGCACAAGCCCGAG
AACATCGTGATCGAAATGGCCAGAGAGAACCAGACCACCCAGAAGGGACAGAAGAACAGCCGCGAGAGAA
TGAAGCGGATCGAAGAGGGCATCAAAGAGCTGGGCAGCCAGATCCTGAAAGAACACCCCGTGGAAAACAC
CCAGCTGCAGAACGAGAAGCTGTACCTGTACTACCTGCAGAATGGGCGGGATATGTACGTGGACCAGGAA
CTGGACATCAACCGGCTGTCCGACTACGATGTGGACCATATCGTGCCTCAGAGCTTTCTGAAGGACGACT
CCATCGACAACAAGGTGCTGACCAGAAGCGACAAGAACCGGGGCAAGAGCGACAACGTGCCCTCCGAAGA
GGTCGTGAAGAAGATGAAGAACTACTGGCGGCAGCTGCTGAACGCCAAGCTGATTACCCAGAGAAAGTTC
GACAATCTGACCAAGGCCGAGAGAGGCGGCCTGAGCGAACTGGATAAGGCCGGCTTCATCAAGAGACAGC
TGGTGGAAACCCGGCAGATCACAAAGCACGTGGCACAGATCCTGGACTCCCGGATGAACACTAAGTACGA
CGAGAATGACAAGCTGATCCGGGAAGTGAAAGTGATCACCCTGAAGTCCAAGCTGGTGTCCGATTTCCGG
AAGGATTTCCAGTTTTACAAAGTGCGCGAGATCAACAACTACCACCACGCCCACGACGCCTACCTGAACG
CCGTCGTGGGAACCGCCCTGATCAAAAAGTACCCTAAGCTGGAAAGCGAGTTCGTGTACGGCGACTACAA
GGTGTACGACGTGCGGAAGATGATCGCCAAGAGCGAGCAGGAAATCGGCAAGGCTACCGCCAAGTACTTC
TTCTACAGCAACATCATGAACTTTTTCAAGACCGAGATTACCCTGGCCAACGGCGAGATCCGGAAGCGGC
CTCTGATCGAGACAAACGGCGAAACCGGGGAGATCGTGTGGGATAAGGGCCGGGATTTTGCCACCGTGCG
GAAAGTGCTGAGCATGCCCCAAGTGAATATCGTGAAAAAGACCGAGGTGCAGACAGGCGGCTTCAGCAAA
GAGTCTATCCTGCCCAAGAGGAACAGCGATAAGCTGATCGCCAGAAAGAAGGACTGGGACCCTAAGAAGT
ACGGCGGCTTCGACAGCCCCACCGTGGCCTATTCTGTGCTGGTGGTGGCCAAAGTGGAAAAGGGCAAGTC
CAAGAAACTGAAGAGTGTGAAAGAGCTGCTGGGGATCACCATCATGGAAAGAAGCAGCTTCGAGAAGAAT
CCCATCGACTTTCTGGAAGCCAAGGGCTACAAAGAAGTGAAAAAGGACCTGATCATCAAGCTGCCTAAGT
ACTCCCTGTTCGAGCTGGAAAACGGCCGGAAGAGAATGCTGGCCTCTGCCGGCGAACTGCAGAAGGGAAA
CGAACTGGCCCTGCCCTCCAAATATGTGAACTTCCTGTACCTGGCCAGCCACTATGAGAAGCTGAAGGGC
TCCCCCGAGGATAATGAGCAGAAACAGCTGTTTGTGGAACAGCACAAGCACTACCTGGACGAGATCATCG
AGCAGATCAGCGAGTTCTCCAAGAGAGTGATCCTGGCCGACGCTAATCTGGACAAAGTGCTGTCCGCCTA
CAACAAGCACCGGGATAAGCCCATCAGAGAGCAGGCCGAGAATATCATCCACCTGTTTACCCTGACCAAT
CTGGGAGCCCCTGCCGCCTTCAAGTACTTTGACACCACCATCGACCGGAAGAGGTACACCAGCACCAAAG
AGGTGCTGGACGCCACCCTGATCCACCAGAGCATCACCGGCCTGTACGAGACACGGATCGACCTGTCTCA
GCTGGGAGGCGACAAAAGGCCGGCGGCCACGAAAAAGGCCGGCCAGGCAAAAAAGAAAAAGTAAGAATTC
CTAGAGCTCGCTGATCAGCCTCGACTGTGCCTTCTAGTTGCCAGCCATCTGTTGTTTGCCCCTCCCCCGT
GCCTTCCTTGACCCTGGAAGGTGCCACTCCCACTGTCCTTTCCTAATAAAATGAGGAAATTGCATCGCAT
TGTCTGAGTAGGTGTCATTCTATTCTGGGGGGTGGGGTGGGGCAGGACAGCAAGGGGGAGGATTGGGAAG
AGAATAGCAGGCATGCTGGGGAGCGGCCGCAGGAACCCCTAGTGATGGAGTTGGCCACTCCCTCTCTGCG
CGCTCGCTCGCTCACTGAGGCCGGGCGACCAAAGGTCGCCCGACGCCCGGGCTTTGCCCGGGCGGCCTCA
GTGAGCGAGCGAGCGCGCAGCTGCCTGCAGGGGCGCCTGATGCGGTATTTTCTCCTTACGCATCTGTGCG
GTATTTCACACCGCATA
[95 nt withheld, positions 5968-6062]
T
[46 nt withheld, positions 6064-6109]
C
[141 nt withheld, positions 6111-6251]
CCTTTGACGTTGGAGTCCACGTTCTTT
[37 nt withheld, positions 6279-6315]
ACTCTATCTCGGGCTATTCTTTTGATTTATAAGGGATTTTGCCGATTTCGGTCTATTGGTTAAAAAATGA
GCTGATTTAACAAAAATTTAACGCGAATTTTAACAAAATATTAACGTTTACAATTTTATGGTGCACTCTC
AGTACAATCTGCTCTGATGCCGCATAGTTAAGCCAGCCCCGACACCCGCCAACACCCGCTGACGCGCCCT
GACGGGCTTGTCTGCTCCCGGCATCCGCTTACAGACAAGCTGTGACCGTCTCCGGGAGCTGCATGTGTCA
GAGGTTTTCACCGTCATCACCGAAACGCGCGAGACGAAAGGGCCTCGTGATACGCCTATTTTTATAGGTT
AATGTCATGATAATAATGGTTTCTTAGACGTCAGGTGGCACTTTTCGGGGAAATGTGCGCGGAACCCCTA
TTTGTTTATTTTTCTAAATACATTCAAATATGTATCCGCTCATGAGACAATAACCCTGATAAATGCTTCA
ATAATATTGAAAAAGGAAGAGTATGAGTATTCAACATTTCCGTGTCGCCCTTATTCCCTTTTTTGCGGCA
TTTTGCCTTCCTGTTTTTGCTCACCCAGAAACGCTGGTGAAAGTAAAAGATGCTGAAGATCAGTTGGGTG
CACGAGTGGGTTACATCGAACTGGATCTCAACAGCGGTAAGATCCTTGAGAGTTTTCGCCCCGAAGAACG
TTTTCCAATGATGAGCACTTTTAAAGTTCTGCTATGTGGCGCGGTATTATCCCGTATTGACGCCGGGCAA
GAGCAACTCGGTCGCCGCATACACTATTCTCAGAATGACTTGGTTGAGTACTCACCAGTCACAGAAAAGC
ATCTTACGGATGGCATGACAGTAAGAGAATTATGCAGTGCTGCCATAACCATGAGTGATAACACTGCGGC
CAACTTACTTCTGACAACGATCGGAGGACCGAAGGAGCTAACCGCTTTTTTGCACAACATGGGGGATCAT
GTAACTCGCCTTGATCGTTGGGAACCGGAGCTGAATGAAGCCATACCAAACGACGAGCGTGACACCACGA
TGCCTGTAGCAATGGCAACAACGTTGCGCAAACTATTAACTGGCGAACTACTTACTCTAGCTTCCCGGCA
ACAATTAATAGACTGGATGGAGGCGGATAAAGTTGCAGGACCACTTCTGCGCTCGGCCCTTCCGGCTGGC
TGGTTTATTGCTGATAAATCTGGAGCCGGTGAGCGTGGAAGCCGCGGTATCATTGCAGCACTGGGGCCAG
ATGGTAAGCCCTCCCGTATCGTAGTTATCTACACGACGGGGAGTCAGGCAACTATGGATGAACGAAATAG
ACAGATCGCTGAGATAGGTGCCTCACTGATTAAGCATTGGTAACTGTCAGACCAAGTTTACTCATATATA
CTTTAGATTGATTTAAAACTTCATTTTTAATTTAAAAGGATCTAGGTGAAGATCCTTTTTGATAATCTCA
TGACCAAAATCCCTTAACGTGAGTTTTCGTTCCACTGAGCGTCAGACCCCGTAGAAAAGATCAAAGGATC
TTCTTGAGATCCTTTTTTTCTGCGCGTAATCTGCTGCTTGCAAACAAAAAAACCACCGCTACCAGCGGTG
GTTTGTTTGCCGGATCAAGAGCTACCAACTCTTTTTCCGAAGGTAACTGGCTTCAGCAGAGCGCAGATAC
CAAATACTGTTCTTCTAGTGTAGCCGTAGTTAGGCCACCACTTCAAGAACTCTGTAGCACCGCCTACATA
CCTCGCTCTGCTAATCCTGTTACCAGTGGCTGCTGCCAGTGGCGATAAGTCGTGTCTTACCGGGTTGGAC
TCAAGACGATAGTTACCGGATAAGGCGCAGCGGTCGGGCTGAACGGGGGGTTCGTGCACACAGCCCAGCT
TGGAGCGAACGACCTACACCGAACTGAGATACCTACAGCGTGAGCTATGAGAAAGCGCCACGCTTCCCGA
AGGGAGAAAGGCGGACAGGTATCCGGTAAGCGGCAGGGTCGGAACAGGAGAGCGCACGAGGGAGCTTCCA
GGGGGAAACGCCTGGTATCTTTATAGTCCTGTCGGGTTTCGCCACCTCTGACTTGAGCGTCGATTTTTGT
GATGCTCGTCAGGGGGGCGGAGCCTATGGAAAAACGCCAGCAACGCGGCCTTTTTACGGTTCCTGGCCTT
TTGCTGGCCTTTTGCTCACATGT
Features (pLannotate 1.2.2; 18 found; start..end, strand, type, name):
      1..241     +  promoter       U6 promoter: RNA polymerase III promoter for human U6 snRNA
    271..346     +  misc_RNA       gRNA scaffold: guide RNA scaffold for the Streptococcus pyogenes CRISPR/Cas9 system
    353..396     +  misc_RNA       gRNA scaffold (fragment): guide RNA scaffold for the Streptococcus pyogenes CRISPR/Cas9 system
    443..728     +  enhancer       CMV enhancer: human cytomegalovirus immediate early enhancer; contains an 18-bp deletion relative to the standard CMV enhancer
    730..1007    +  promoter       chicken β-actin promoter: No description available
   1008..1235    +  intron         hybrid intron: hybrid between chicken β-actin (CBA) and minute virus of mice (MMV) introns (Gray et al., 2011)
   1373..2974    +  CDS            Cas9(N): N-terminal portion of Streptococcus pyogenes Cas9 (Zetsche et al., 2015)
   2975..5473    +  CDS            Cas9(C): C-terminal portion of Streptococcus pyogenes Cas9 (Zetsche et al., 2015)
   5474..5521    +  CDS            nucleoplasmin NLS: bipartite nuclear localization signal from nucleoplasmin
   5555..5666    +  polyA_signal   bGH poly(A) signal: bovine growth hormone polyadenylation signal
   5771..5911    +  repeat_region  AAV2 ITR: inverted terminal repeat of adeno-associated virus serotype 2 inverted
   5916..5967    -  misc_feature   bom (fragment): basis of mobility region from pBR322
   5986..6441    +  rep_origin     f1 ori (sequence partly withheld): f1 bacteriophage origin of replication; arrow indicates direction of (+) strand synthesis
   6442..6491    -  misc_feature   bom (fragment): basis of mobility region from pBR322
   6593..6628    -  CDS            rop (fragment): Rop protein, which maintains plasmids at low copy number; rop
   6723..6827    +  promoter       AmpR promoter: bla
   6828..7688    +  CDS            AmpR: β-lactamase; bla; confers resistance to ampicillin, carbenicillin, and related antibiotics
   7859..8447    +  rep_origin     ori: high-copy-number ColE1/pMB1/pBR322/pUC origin of replication
