[The description below was written by a language model from this plasmid's Addgene catalogue record and pLannotate feature annotations shown in this document.]
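Description:
px330-Kmt2b-3 is a mammalian expression plasmid built on the px330 all-in-one CRISPR/Cas9 backbone, carrying a single guide RNA directed against mouse Kmt2b (also known as Mll2 or Wbp7), a histone lysine methyltransferase gene. The guide spacer was inserted between the backbone's two BbsI sites, which were destroyed in the process, so that it sits directly downstream of the human U6 RNA polymerase III promoter and upstream of the Streptococcus pyogenes gRNA scaffold. Transcription from U6 therefore yields a complete chimeric sgRNA. The feature table also lists a second, partial scaffold fragment just after the full one.

A separate Pol II cassette on the same plasmid expresses the nuclease. A CMV enhancer, chicken β-actin promoter and hybrid CBA/MVM intron drive S. pyogenes Cas9, which the annotation software splits into adjoining N- and C-terminal segments that together form one continuous coding region. This is followed by a C-terminal nucleoplasmin bipartite nuclear localization signal and a bovine growth hormone polyadenylation signal. A single annotated AAV2 inverted terminal repeat lies downstream of this cassette; with only one ITR annotated, the record gives no indication that the plasmid is meant for AAV packaging. The plasmid is propagated in E. coli through a high-copy ColE1/pUC-type origin with ampicillin selection (β-lactamase), and it also carries an f1 phage origin. No mammalian selection marker or reporter is annotated.

Delivering this one plasmid to mouse cells supplies both Cas9 and the guide, allowing targeted cleavage and disruption of Kmt2b. The "-3" in the name suggests it is one of several guides against this gene, and the associated publication concerns cooperation between cancer driver genes in hepatocellular carcinoma.
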