Addgene plasmid #162537: px330-Kmt2b-3
Purpose: sgRNA targeting Kmt2b
Depositing lab: Amaia Lujambio. Depositing organization: Icahn School of Medicine at Mount Sinai. Publication: Cooperation between distinct cancer driver genes underlies inter-tumor heterogeneity in hepatocellular carcinoma. Molina-Sanchez P, Ruiz de Galarreta M, Yao MA, Lindblad KE, Bresnahan E, Bitterman E, Martin TC, Rubenstein T, Nie K, Golas J, Choudhary S, Barcena-Varela M, Elmas A, Miguela V, Ding Y, Kan Z, Grinspan LT, Huang KL, Parsons RE, Shields DJ, Rollins RA, Lujambio A. Gastroenterology. 2020 Aug 16. pii: S0016-5085(20)35054-X. doi: 10.1053/j.gastro.2020.08.015. PubMed 32814112.
Backbone
  Vector backbone: px330
  Backbone manufacturer: Feng Zhang lab (Addgene plasmid # 42230)
  Backbone size w/o insert (bp): 8500
  Vector type: Mammalian Expression
Growth in bacteria
  Bacterial resistance: Ampicillin, 100 μg/mL
  Growth temperature: 37°C
  Growth strain: NEB Stable
  Copy number: Unknown
Gene/Insert
  Gene/Insert name: sgRNA targeting Kmt2b
  gRNA/shRNA sequence: CTGAGGCGGGGTACATCTTC
  Species: M. musculus (mouse)
  Mutation: None
  Entrez Gene: Kmt2b (a.k.a. 2610014H22Rik, Ml, Mll2, Wbp, Wbp7, mKIAA0304)
  Promoter: U6
  Cloning method: Restriction Enzyme; 5′ cloning site BbsI (destroyed during cloning); 3′ cloning site BbsI (destroyed during cloning)
  Sequencing primers: 5′ hU6-F
Terms and licenses: Academic/Nonprofit Terms; Industry Terms: Not Available to Industry
How to cite: px330-Kmt2b-3 was a gift from Amaia Lujambio (Addgene plasmid # 162537 ; http://n2t.net/addgene:162537 ; RRID:Addgene_162537)
